Addgene plasmid #120208: pLentiCRISPRv1-CENPB
Purpose: gRNA targeting the stem loop of CENPB poly(A) site
Depositing lab: David Bartel. Depositing organization: Whitehead Institute for Biomedical Research. Publication: Widespread Influence of 3'-End Structures on Mammalian mRNA Processing and Stability. Wu X, Bartel DP. Cell. 2017 May 18;169(5):905-917.e11. doi: 10.1016/j.cell.2017.04.036. PubMed 28525757.
Backbone
  Vector backbone: pLentiCRISPRv1
  Vector type: Mammalian Expression, Lentiviral, CRISPR
  Selectable markers: Puromycin
Growth in bacteria
  Bacterial resistance: Ampicillin, 100 μg/mL
  Growth temperature: 30°C
  Growth strain: NEB Stable
  Copy number: Unknown
Gene/Insert
  Gene/Insert name: CENPB poly(A) site
  gRNA/shRNA sequence: GTCACCCCCACAAAAGGGGAG
  Species: H. sapiens (human)
Terms and licenses: Academic/Nonprofit Terms; Industry Terms: Not Available to Industry
How to cite: pLentiCRISPRv1-CENPB was a gift from David Bartel (Addgene plasmid # 120208 ; http://n2t.net/addgene:120208 ; RRID:Addgene_120208)
