[The description below was written by a language model from this plasmid's Addgene catalogue record and pLannotate feature annotations shown in this document.]
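Description:
pLentiCRISPRv1-CENPB is an 11.6 kb, all-in-one lentiviral CRISPR plasmid built on the pLentiCRISPRv1 backbone. It delivers both Streptococcus pyogenes Cas9 and a single guide RNA to mammalian cells. The guide is directed against the human CENPB poly(A) site, specifically the stem-loop structure there. It sits between a human U6 RNA polymerase III promoter and the S. pyogenes gRNA scaffold. Downstream, after a cPPT/CTS element, an EF-1α core promoter drives the Cas9 coding sequence, which the automated annotation reports as adjoining N- and C-terminal portions that together form one continuous open reading frame. A puromycin N-acetyltransferase gene follows Cas9 and allows puromycin selection of transduced cells. The feature table does not annotate the linker between the two coding sequences. A WPRE after the cassette enhances transcript stability and expression.

The viral framework has a third-generation, self-inactivating layout. An RSV promoter is fused to a truncated HIV-1 5' LTR and drives genomic RNA production in packaging cells. It is followed by the Ψ packaging signal with a gag fragment, and by the RRE within an env fragment, which provides Rev-dependent nuclear export. A ΔU3 3' LTR closes the provirus and inactivates LTR promoter activity after integration. Outside the viral region are an SV40 poly(A) signal and origin, an f1 origin, lac-derived remnants, and T7 and T3 promoters. In E. coli the plasmid is maintained through a high-copy ColE1/pUC origin and ampicillin resistance.

According to the record, the construct was made to target the CENPB poly(A) site stem loop by Cas9 cleavage, in the context of work on how 3'-end RNA structures affect mammalian mRNA processing and stability.
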