Features (pLannotate 1.2.2; 29 found; start..end, strand, type, name):
      1..465     +  CDS            env (fragment): ENV_HV1H2 - Experimental evidence at protein level: Swiss-Prot protein existence level 1. [Transmembrane protein gp41]: Acts as a class I viral fusion protein. Under the current model, the protein has at least 3 conformational states: pre-fusion native state, pre-hairpin intermediate state, and post-fusion hairpin state. During fusion of viral and target intracellular membranes, the coiled coil regions (heptad repeats) assume a trimer-of-hairpins structure, positioning the fusion peptide in close proximity to the C-terminal region of the ectodomain. The formation of this structure appears to d
    469..709     +  promoter       U6 promoter: RNA polymerase III promoter for human U6 snRNA
    739..814     +  misc_RNA       gRNA scaffold: guide RNA scaffold for the Streptococcus pyogenes CRISPR/Cas9 system
    862..979     +  misc_feature   cPPT/CTS: central polypurine tract and central termination sequence of HIV-1
   1048..1259    +  promoter       EF-1α core promoter: core promoter for human elongation factor EF-1α
   1363..2964    +  CDS            Cas9(N): N-terminal portion of Streptococcus pyogenes Cas9 (Zetsche et al., 2015)
   2965..5463    +  CDS            Cas9(C): C-terminal portion of Streptococcus pyogenes Cas9 (Zetsche et al., 2015)
   5584..6183    +  CDS            PuroR (fragment): puromycin N-acetyltransferase; pac from Streptomyces; confers resistance to puromycin
   6199..6787    +  misc_feature   WPRE: woodchuck hepatitis virus posttranscriptional regulatory element
   6838..6857    +  misc_feature   cPPT/CTS (fragment): central polypurine tract and central termination sequence of HIV-1
   6859..7092    +  LTR            3' LTR (ΔU3): self-inactivating 3' long terminal repeat (LTR) from HIV-1
   7170..7291    +  polyA_signal   SV40 poly(A) signal: SV40 polyadenylation signal
   7331..7466    +  rep_origin     SV40 ori: SV40 origin of replication
   7487..7505    -  promoter       T7 promoter: promoter for bacteriophage T7 RNA polymerase
   7513..7668    +  CDS            lacZα (fragment): LacZα fragment of β-galactosidase; lacZ fragment
   7673..8101    +  rep_origin     f1 ori (sequence partly withheld): f1 bacteriophage origin of replication; arrow indicates direction of (+) strand synthesis
   8154..8258    +  promoter       AmpR promoter: bla
   8259..9119    +  CDS            AmpR: β-lactamase; bla; confers resistance to ampicillin, carbenicillin, and related antibiotics
   9290..9878    +  rep_origin     ori: high-copy-number ColE1/pMB1/pBR322/pUC origin of replication
  10061..10153   +  CDS            lacI (fragment): lac repressor; lacI; The lac repressor binds to the lac operator to inhibit transcription in E. coli. This inhibition can be relieved by adding lactose or isopropyl-β-D-thiogalactopyranoside (IPTG).
  10166..10187   +  protein_bind   CAP binding site: CAP binding activates transcription in the presence of cAMP. E. coli catabolite activator protein
  10202..10232   +  promoter       lac promoter: promoter for the E. coli lac operon
  10236..10258   +  protein_bind   lac operator (fragment): The lac repressor binds to the lac operator to inhibit transcription in E. coli. This inhibition can be relieved by adding lactose or isopropyl-β-D-thiogalactopyranoside (IPTG). lac repressor encoded by lacI
  10301..10319   +  promoter       T3 promoter: promoter for bacteriophage T3 RNA polymerase
  10347..10573   +  promoter       RSV promoter: Rous sarcoma virus enhancer/promoter
  10574..10754   +  LTR            5' LTR (truncated): truncated 5' long terminal repeat (LTR) from HIV-1
  10801..10926   +  misc_feature   HIV-1 Ψ: packaging signal of human immunodeficiency virus type 1
  10910..11273   +  CDS            HIV-1 gag (fragment): gag protein from human immunodeficiency virus 1; gag
  11419..62      +  misc_feature   RRE (across the origin): The Rev response element (RRE) of HIV-1 allows for Rev-dependent mRNA export from the nucleus to the cytoplasm.
>Addgene plasmid #120208 | pLentiCRISPRv1-CENPB | addgene full sequence | sequence record 273730 | Addgene NGS Result
ATCAAGCAGCTCCAGGCAAGAATCCTGGCTGTGGAAAGATACCTAAAGGATCAACAGCTCCTGGGGATTT
GGGGTTGCTCTGGAAAACTCATTTGCACCACTGCTGTGCCTTGGAATGCTAGTTGGAGTAATAAATCTCT
GGAACAGATTTGGAATCACACGACCTGGATGGAGTGGGACAGAGAAATTAACAATTACACAAGCTTAATA
CACTCCTTAATTGAAGAATCGCAAAACCAGCAAGAAAAGAATGAACAAGAATTATTGGAATTAGATAAAT
GGGCAAGTTTGTGGAATTGGTTTAACATAACAAATTGGCTGTGGTATATAAAATTATTCATAATGATAGT
AGGAGGCTTGGTAGGTTTAAGAATAGTTTTTGCTGTACTTTCTATAGTGAATAGAGTTAGGCAGGGATAT
TCACCATTATCGTTTCAGACCCACCTCCCAACCCCGAGGGGACCCAGAGAGGGCCTATTTCCCATGATTC
CTTCATATTTGCATATACGATACAAGGCTGTTAGAGAGATAATTAGAATTAATTTGACTGTAAACACAAA
GATATTAGTACAAAATACGTGACGTAGAAAGTAATAATTTCTTGGGTAGTTTGCAGTTTTAAAATTATGT
TTTAAAATGGACTATCATATGCTTACCGTAACTTGAAAGTATTTCGATTTCTTGGCTTTATATATCTTGT
GGAAAGGACGAAACACCGTCACCCCCACAAAAGGGGAGGTTTTAGAGCTAGAAATAGCAAGTTAAAATAA
GGCTAGTCCGTTATCAACTTGAAAAAGTGGCACCGAGTCGGTGCTTTTTTGAATTCTAGATCTTGAGACA
AATGGCAGTATTCATCCACAATTTTAAAAGAAAAGGGGGGATTGGGGGGTACAGTGCAGGGGAAAGAATA
GTAGACATAATAGCAACAGACATACAAACTAAAGAATTACAAAAACAAATTACAAAAATTCAAAATTTTC
GGGTTTATTACAGGGACAGCAGAGATCCACTTTGGCGCCGGCTCGAGTGGCTCCGGTGCCCGTCAGTGGG
CAGAGCGCACATCGCCCACAGTCCCCGAGAAGTTGGGGGGAGGGGTCGGCAATTGAACCGGTGCCTAGAG
AAGGTGGCGCGGGGTAAACTGGGAAAGTGATGTCGTGTACTGGCTCCGCCTTTTTCCCGAGGGTGGGGGA
GAACCGTATATAAGTGCAGTAGTCGCCGTGAACGTTCTTTTTCGCAACGGGTTTGCCGCCAGAACACAGG
TGTCGTGACGCGGGATCCGCCACCATGGATTACAAAGACGATGACGATAAGATGGCCCCAAAGAAGAAGC
GGAAGGTCGGTATCCACGGAGTCCCAGCAGCCGACAAGAAGTACAGCATCGGCCTGGACATCGGCACCAA
CTCTGTGGGCTGGGCCGTGATCACCGACGAGTACAAGGTGCCCAGCAAGAAATTCAAGGTGCTGGGCAAC
ACCGACCGGCACAGCATCAAGAAGAACCTGATCGGAGCCCTGCTGTTCGACAGCGGCGAAACAGCCGAGG
CCACCCGGCTGAAGAGAACCGCCAGAAGAAGATACACCAGACGGAAGAACCGGATCTGCTATCTGCAAGA
GATCTTCAGCAACGAGATGGCCAAGGTGGACGACAGCTTCTTCCACAGACTGGAAGAGTCCTTCCTGGTG
GAAGAGGATAAGAAGCACGAGCGGCACCCCATCTTCGGCAACATCGTGGACGAGGTGGCCTACCACGAGA
AGTACCCCACCATCTACCACCTGAGAAAGAAACTGGTGGACAGCACCGACAAGGCCGACCTGCGGCTGAT
CTATCTGGCCCTGGCCCACATGATCAAGTTCCGGGGCCACTTCCTGATCGAGGGCGACCTGAACCCCGAC
AACAGCGACGTGGACAAGCTGTTCATCCAGCTGGTGCAGACCTACAACCAGCTGTTCGAGGAAAACCCCA
TCAACGCCAGCGGCGTGGACGCCAAGGCCATCCTGTCTGCCAGACTGAGCAAGAGCAGACGGCTGGAAAA
TCTGATCGCCCAGCTGCCCGGCGAGAAGAAGAATGGCCTGTTCGGAAACCTGATTGCCCTGAGCCTGGGC
CTGACCCCCAACTTCAAGAGCAACTTCGACCTGGCCGAGGATGCCAAACTGCAGCTGAGCAAGGACACCT
ACGACGACGACCTGGACAACCTGCTGGCCCAGATCGGCGACCAGTACGCCGACCTGTTTCTGGCCGCCAA
GAACCTGTCCGACGCCATCCTGCTGAGCGACATCCTGAGAGTGAACACCGAGATCACCAAGGCCCCCCTG
AGCGCCTCTATGATCAAGAGATACGACGAGCACCACCAGGACCTGACCCTGCTGAAAGCTCTCGTGCGGC
AGCAGCTGCCTGAGAAGTACAAAGAGATTTTCTTCGACCAGAGCAAGAACGGCTACGCCGGCTACATTGA
CGGCGGAGCCAGCCAGGAAGAGTTCTACAAGTTCATCAAGCCCATCCTGGAAAAGATGGACGGCACCGAG
GAACTGCTCGTGAAGCTGAACAGAGAGGACCTGCTGCGGAAGCAGCGGACCTTCGACAACGGCAGCATCC
CCCACCAGATCCACCTGGGAGAGCTGCACGCCATTCTGCGGCGGCAGGAAGATTTTTACCCATTCCTGAA
GGACAACCGGGAAAAGATCGAGAAGATCCTGACCTTCCGCATCCCCTACTACGTGGGCCCTCTGGCCAGG
GGAAACAGCAGATTCGCCTGGATGACCAGAAAGAGCGAGGAAACCATCACCCCCTGGAACTTCGAGGAAG
TGGTGGACAAGGGCGCTTCCGCCCAGAGCTTCATCGAGCGGATGACCAACTTCGATAAGAACCTGCCCAA
CGAGAAGGTGCTGCCCAAGCACAGCCTGCTGTACGAGTACTTCACCGTGTATAACGAGCTGACCAAAGTG
AAATACGTGACCGAGGGAATGAGAAAGCCCGCCTTCCTGAGCGGCGAGCAGAAAAAGGCCATCGTGGACC
TGCTGTTCAAGACCAACCGGAAAGTGACCGTGAAGCAGCTGAAAGAGGACTACTTCAAGAAAATCGAGTG
CTTCGACTCCGTGGAAATCTCCGGCGTGGAAGATCGGTTCAACGCCTCCCTGGGCACATACCACGATCTG
CTGAAAATTATCAAGGACAAGGACTTCCTGGACAATGAGGAAAACGAGGACATTCTGGAAGATATCGTGC
TGACCCTGACACTGTTTGAGGACAGAGAGATGATCGAGGAACGGCTGAAAACCTATGCCCACCTGTTCGA
CGACAAAGTGATGAAGCAGCTGAAGCGGCGGAGATACACCGGCTGGGGCAGGCTGAGCCGGAAGCTGATC
AACGGCATCCGGGACAAGCAGTCCGGCAAGACAATCCTGGATTTCCTGAAGTCCGACGGCTTCGCCAACA
GAAACTTCATGCAGCTGATCCACGACGACAGCCTGACCTTTAAAGAGGACATCCAGAAAGCCCAGGTGTC
CGGCCAGGGCGATAGCCTGCACGAGCACATTGCCAATCTGGCCGGCAGCCCCGCCATTAAGAAGGGCATC
CTGCAGACAGTGAAGGTGGTGGACGAGCTCGTGAAAGTGATGGGCCGGCACAAGCCCGAGAACATCGTGA
TCGAAATGGCCAGAGAGAACCAGACCACCCAGAAGGGACAGAAGAACAGCCGCGAGAGAATGAAGCGGAT
CGAAGAGGGCATCAAAGAGCTGGGCAGCCAGATCCTGAAAGAACACCCCGTGGAAAACACCCAGCTGCAG
AACGAGAAGCTGTACCTGTACTACCTGCAGAATGGGCGGGATATGTACGTGGACCAGGAACTGGACATCA
ACCGGCTGTCCGACTACGATGTGGACCATATCGTGCCTCAGAGCTTTCTGAAGGACGACTCCATCGACAA
CAAGGTGCTGACCAGAAGCGACAAGAACCGGGGCAAGAGCGACAACGTGCCCTCCGAAGAGGTCGTGAAG
AAGATGAAGAACTACTGGCGGCAGCTGCTGAACGCCAAGCTGATTACCCAGAGAAAGTTCGACAATCTGA
CCAAGGCCGAGAGAGGCGGCCTGAGCGAACTGGATAAGGCCGGCTTCATCAAGAGACAGCTGGTGGAAAC
CCGGCAGATCACAAAGCACGTGGCACAGATCCTGGACTCCCGGATGAACACTAAGTACGACGAGAATGAC
AAGCTGATCCGGGAAGTGAAAGTGATCACCCTGAAGTCCAAGCTGGTGTCCGATTTCCGGAAGGATTTCC
AGTTTTACAAAGTGCGCGAGATCAACAACTACCACCACGCCCACGACGCCTACCTGAACGCCGTCGTGGG
AACCGCCCTGATCAAAAAGTACCCTAAGCTGGAAAGCGAGTTCGTGTACGGCGACTACAAGGTGTACGAC
GTGCGGAAGATGATCGCCAAGAGCGAGCAGGAAATCGGCAAGGCTACCGCCAAGTACTTCTTCTACAGCA
ACATCATGAACTTTTTCAAGACCGAGATTACCCTGGCCAACGGCGAGATCCGGAAGCGGCCTCTGATCGA
GACAAACGGCGAAACCGGGGAGATCGTGTGGGATAAGGGCCGGGATTTTGCCACCGTGCGGAAAGTGCTG
AGCATGCCCCAAGTGAATATCGTGAAAAAGACCGAGGTGCAGACAGGCGGCTTCAGCAAAGAGTCTATCC
TGCCCAAGAGGAACAGCGATAAGCTGATCGCCAGAAAGAAGGACTGGGACCCTAAGAAGTACGGCGGCTT
CGACAGCCCCACCGTGGCCTATTCTGTGCTGGTGGTGGCCAAAGTGGAAAAGGGCAAGTCCAAGAAACTG
AAGAGTGTGAAAGAGCTGCTGGGGATCACCATCATGGAAAGAAGCAGCTTCGAGAAGAATCCCATCGACT
TTCTGGAAGCCAAGGGCTACAAAGAAGTGAAAAAGGACCTGATCATCAAGCTGCCTAAGTACTCCCTGTT
CGAGCTGGAAAACGGCCGGAAGAGAATGCTGGCCTCTGCCGGCGAACTGCAGAAGGGAAACGAACTGGCC
CTGCCCTCCAAATATGTGAACTTCCTGTACCTGGCCAGCCACTATGAGAAGCTGAAGGGCTCCCCCGAGG
ATAATGAGCAGAAACAGCTGTTTGTGGAACAGCACAAGCACTACCTGGACGAGATCATCGAGCAGATCAG
CGAGTTCTCCAAGAGAGTGATCCTGGCCGACGCTAATCTGGACAAAGTGCTGTCCGCCTACAACAAGCAC
CGGGATAAGCCCATCAGAGAGCAGGCCGAGAATATCATCCACCTGTTTACCCTGACCAATCTGGGAGCCC
CTGCCGCCTTCAAGTACTTTGACACCACCATCGACCGGAAGAGGTACACCAGCACCAAAGAGGTGCTGGA
CGCCACCCTGATCCACCAGAGCATCACCGGCCTGTACGAGACACGGATCGACCTGTCTCAGCTGGGAGGC
GACAAGCGTCCTGCTGCTACTAAGAAAGCTGGTCAAGCTAAGAAAAAGAAAGCTAGCGGCAGCGGCGCCA
CCAACTTCAGCCTGCTGAAGCAGGCCGGCGACGTGGAGGAGAACCCCGGCCCCATGACCGAGTACAAGCC
CACGGTGCGCCTCGCCACCCGCGACGACGTCCCCAGGGCCGTACGCACCCTCGCCGCCGCGTTCGCCGAC
TACCCCGCCACGCGCCACACCGTCGATCCGGACCGCCACATCGAGCGGGTCACCGAGCTGCAAGAACTCT
TCCTCACGCGCGTCGGGCTCGACATCGGCAAGGTGTGGGTCGCGGACGACGGCGCCGCGGTGGCGGTCTG
GACCACGCCGGAGAGCGTCGAAGCGGGGGCGGTGTTCGCCGAGATCGGCCCGCGCATGGCCGAGTTGAGC
GGTTCCCGGCTGGCCGCGCAGCAACAGATGGAAGGCCTCCTGGCGCCGCACCGGCCCAAGGAGCCCGCGT
GGTTCCTGGCCACCGTCGGAGTCTCGCCCGACCACCAGGGCAAGGGTCTGGGCAGCGCCGTCGTGCTCCC
CGGAGTGGAGGCGGCCGAGCGCGCCGGGGTGCCCGCCTTCCTGGAGACCTCCGCGCCCCGCAACCTCCCC
TTCTACGAGCGGCTCGGCTTCACCGTCACCGCCGACGTCGAGGTGCCCGAAGGACCGCGCACCTGGTGCA
TGACCCGCAAGCCCGGTGCCTGAACGCGTTAAGTCGACAATCAACCTCTGGATTACAAAATTTGTGAAAG
ATTGACTGGTATTCTTAACTATGTTGCTCCTTTTACGCTATGTGGATACGCTGCTTTAATGCCTTTGTAT
CATGCTATTGCTTCCCGTATGGCTTTCATTTTCTCCTCCTTGTATAAATCCTGGTTGCTGTCTCTTTATG
AGGAGTTGTGGCCCGTTGTCAGGCAACGTGGCGTGGTGTGCACTGTGTTTGCTGACGCAACCCCCACTGG
TTGGGGCATTGCCACCACCTGTCAGCTCCTTTCCGGGACTTTCGCTTTCCCCCTCCCTATTGCCACGGCG
GAACTCATCGCCGCCTGCCTTGCCCGCTGCTGGACAGGGGCTCGGCTGTTGGGCACTGACAATTCCGTGG
TGTTGTCGGGGAAATCATCGTCCTTTCCTTGGCTGCTCGCCTGTGTTGCCACCTGGATTCTGCGCGGGAC
GTCCTTCTGCTACGTCCCTTCGGCCCTCAATCCAGCGGACCTTCCTTCCCGCGGCCTGCTGCCGGCTCTG
CGGCCTCTTCCGCGTCTTCGCCTTCGCCCTCAGACGAGTCGGATCTCCCTTTGGGCCGCCTCCCCGCGTC
GACTTTAAGACCAATGACTTACAAGGCAGCTGTAGATCTTAGCCACTTTTTAAAAGAAAAGGGGGGACTG
GAAGGGCTAATTCACTCCCAACGAAGACAAGATCTGCTTTTTGCTTGTACTGGGTCTCTCTGGTTAGACC
AGATCTGAGCCTGGGAGCTCTCTGGCTAACTAGGGAACCCACTGCTTAAGCCTCAATAAAGCTTGCCTTG
AGTGCTTCAAGTAGTGTGTGCCCGTCTGTTGTGTGACTCTGGTAACTAGAGATCCCTCAGACCCTTTTAG
TCAGTGTGGAAAATCTCTAGCAGTACGTATAGTAGTTCATGTCATCTTATTATTCAGTATTTATAACTTG
CAAAGAAATGAATATCAGAGAGTGAGAGGAACTTGTTTATTGCAGCTTATAATGGTTACAAATAAAGCAA
TAGCATCACAAATTTCACAAATAAAGCATTTTTTTCACTGCATTCTAGTTGTGGTTTGTCCAAACTCATC
AATGTATCTTATCATGTCTGGCTCTAGCTATCCCGCCCCTAACTCCGCCCATCCCGCCCCTAACTCCGCC
CAGTTCCGCCCATTCTCCGCCCCATGGCTGACTAATTTTTTTTATTTATGCAGAGGCCGAGGCCGCCTCG
GCCTCTGAGCTATTCCAGAAGTAGTGAGGAGGCTTTTTTGGAGGCCTAGGGACGTACCCAATTCGCCCTA
TAGTGAGTCGTATTACGCGCGCTCACTGGCCGTCGTTTTACAACGTCGTGACTGGGAAAACCCTGGCGTT
ACCCAACTTAATCGCCTTGCAGCACATCCCCCTTTCGCCAGCTGGCGTAATAGCGAAGAGGCCCGCACCG
ATCGCCCTTCCCAACAGTTGCGCAGCCTGAATGGCGAATGGG
[124 nt withheld, positions 7673-7796]
C
[91 nt withheld, positions 7798-7888]
A
[49 nt withheld, positions 7890-7938]
CCTTTGACGTTGGAGTCCACGTTCTTT
[37 nt withheld, positions 7966-8002]
ACCCTATCTCGGTCTATTCTTTTGATTTATAAGGGATTTTGCCGATTTCGGCCTATTGGTTAAAAAATGA
GCTGATTTAACAAAAATTTAACGCGAATTTTAACAAAATATTAACGCTTACAATTTAGGTGGCACTTTTC
GGGGAAATGTGCGCGGAACCCCTATTTGTTTATTTTTCTAAATACATTCAAATATGTATCCGCTCATGAG
ACAATAACCCTGATAAATGCTTCAATAATATTGAAAAAGGAAGAGTATGAGTATTCAACATTTCCGTGTC
GCCCTTATTCCCTTTTTTGCGGCATTTTGCCTTCCTGTTTTTGCTCACCCAGAAACGCTGGTGAAAGTAA
AAGATGCTGAAGATCAGTTGGGTGCACGAGTGGGTTACATCGAACTGGATCTCAACAGCGGTAAGATCCT
TGAGAGTTTTCGCCCCGAAGAACGTTTTCCAATGATGAGCACTTTTAAAGTTCTGCTATGTGGCGCGGTA
TTATCCCGTATTGACGCCGGGCAAGAGCAACTCGGTCGCCGCATACACTATTCTCAGAATGACTTGGTTG
AGTACTCACCAGTCACAGAAAAGCATCTTACGGATGGCATGACAGTAAGAGAATTATGCAGTGCTGCCAT
AACCATGAGTGATAACACTGCGGCCAACTTACTTCTGACAACGATCGGAGGACCGAAGGAGCTAACCGCT
TTTTTGCACAACATGGGGGATCATGTAACTCGCCTTGATCGTTGGGAACCGGAGCTGAATGAAGCCATAC
CAAACGACGAGCGTGACACCACGATGCCTGTAGCAATGGCAACAACGTTGCGCAAACTATTAACTGGCGA
ACTACTTACTCTAGCTTCCCGGCAACAATTAATAGACTGGATGGAGGCGGATAAAGTTGCAGGACCACTT
CTGCGCTCGGCCCTTCCGGCTGGCTGGTTTATTGCTGATAAATCTGGAGCCGGTGAGCGTGGGTCTCGCG
GTATCATTGCAGCACTGGGGCCAGATGGTAAGCCCTCCCGTATCGTAGTTATCTACACGACGGGGAGTCA
GGCAACTATGGATGAACGAAATAGACAGATCGCTGAGATAGGTGCCTCACTGATTAAGCATTGGTAACTG
TCAGACCAAGTTTACTCATATATACTTTAGATTGATTTAAAACTTCATTTTTAATTTAAAAGGATCTAGG
TGAAGATCCTTTTTGATAATCTCATGACCAAAATCCCTTAACGTGAGTTTTCGTTCCACTGAGCGTCAGA
CCCCGTAGAAAAGATCAAAGGATCTTCTTGAGATCCTTTTTTTCTGCGCGTAATCTGCTGCTTGCAAACA
AAAAAACCACCGCTACCAGCGGTGGTTTGTTTGCCGGATCAAGAGCTACCAACTCTTTTTCCGAAGGTAA
CTGGCTTCAGCAGAGCGCAGATACCAAATACTGTTCTTCTAGTGTAGCCGTAGTTAGGCCACCACTTCAA
GAACTCTGTAGCACCGCCTACATACCTCGCTCTGCTAATCCTGTTACCAGTGGCTGCTGCCAGTGGCGAT
AAGTCGTGTCTTACCGGGTTGGACTCAAGACGATAGTTACCGGATAAGGCGCAGCGGTCGGGCTGAACGG
GGGGTTCGTGCACACAGCCCAGCTTGGAGCGAACGACCTACACCGAACTGAGATACCTACAGCGTGAGCT
ATGAGAAAGCGCCACGCTTCCCGAAGGGAGAAAGGCGGACAGGTATCCGGTAAGCGGCAGGGTCGGAACA
GGAGAGCGCACGAGGGAGCTTCCAGGGGGAAACGCCTGGTATCTTTATAGTCCTGTCGGGTTTCGCCACC
TCTGACTTGAGCGTCGATTTTTGTGATGCTCGTCAGGGGGGCGGAGCCTATGGAAAAACGCCAGCAACGC
GGCCTTTTTACGGTTCCTGGCCTTTTGCTGGCCTTTTGCTCACATGTTCTTTCCTGCGTTATCCCCTGAT
TCTGTGGATAACCGTATTACCGCCTTTGAGTGAGCTGATACCGCTCGCCGCAGCCGAACGACCGAGCGCA
GCGAGTCAGTGAGCGAGGAAGCGGAAGAGCGCCCAATACGCAAACCGCCTCTCCCCGCGCGTTGGCCGAT
TCATTAATGCAGCTGGCACGACAGGTTTCCCGACTGGAAAGCGGGCAGTGAGCGCAACGCAATTAATGTG
AGTTAGCTCACTCATTAGGCACCCCAGGCTTTACACTTTATGCTTCCGGCTCGTATGTTGTGTGGAATTG
TGAGCGGATAACAATTTCACACAGGAAACAGCTATGACCATGATTACGCCAAGCGCGCAATTAACCCTCA
CTAAAGGGAACAAAAGCTGGAGCTGCAAGCTTAATGTAGTCTTATGCAATACTCTTGTAGTCTTGCAACA
TGGTAACGATGAGTTAGCAACATGCCTTACAAGGAGAGAAAAAGCACCGTGCATGCCGATTGGTGGAAGT
AAGGTGGTACGATCGTGCCTTATTAGGAAGGCAACAGACGGGTCTGACATGGATTGGACGAACCACTGAA
TTGCCGCATTGCAGAGATATTGTATTTAAGTGCCTAGCTCGATACATAAACGGGTCTCTCTGGTTAGACC
AGATCTGAGCCTGGGAGCTCTCTGGCTAACTAGGGAACCCACTGCTTAAGCCTCAATAAAGCTTGCCTTG
AGTGCTTCAAGTAGTGTGTGCCCGTCTGTTGTGTGACTCTGGTAACTAGAGATCCCTCAGACCCTTTTAG
TCAGTGTGGAAAATCTCTAGCAGTGGCGCCCGAACAGGGACTTGAAAGCGAAAGGGAAACCAGAGGAGCT
CTCTCGACGCAGGACTCGGCTTGCTGAAGCGCGCACGGCAAGAGGCGAGGGGCGGCGACTGGTGAGTACG
CCAAAAATTTTGACTAGCGGAGGCTAGAAGGAGAGAGATGGGTGCGAGAGCGTCAGTATTAAGCGGGGGA
GAATTAGATCGCGATGGGAAAAAATTCGGTTAAGGCCAGGGGGAAAGAAAAAATATAAATTAAAACATAT
AGTATGGGCAAGCAGGGAGCTAGAACGATTCGCAGTTAATCCTGGCCTGTTAGAAACATCAGAAGGCTGT
AGACAAATACTGGGACAGCTACAACCATCCCTTCAGACAGGATCAGAAGAACTTAGATCATTATATAATA
CAGTAGCAACCCTCTATTGTGTGCATCAAAGGATAGAGATAAAAGACACCAAGGAAGCTTTAGACAAGAT
AGAGGAAGAGCAAAACAAAAGTAAGACCACCGCACAGCAAGCGGCCGCTGATCTTCAGACCTGGAGGAGG
AGATATGAGGGACAATTGGAGAAGTGAATTATATAAATATAAAGTAGTAAAAATTGAACCATTAGGAGTA
GCACCCACCAAGGCAAAGAGAAGAGTGGTGCAGAGAGAAAAAAGAGCAGTGGGAATAGGAGCTTTGTTCC
TTGGGTTCTTGGGAGCAGCAGGAAGCACTATGGGCGCAGCGTCAATGACGCTGACGGTACAGGCCAGACA
ATTATTGTCTGGTATAGTGCAGCAGCAGAACAATTTGCTGAGGGCTATTGAGGCGCAACAGCATCTGTTG
CAACTCACAGTCTGGGGC
